>Addgene plasmid #71402 | pCAG-HDAC4* | depositor partial sequence | sequence record 128513 | pCAG-F
TGGGGGGGGTTGGATGCTCTCTTCTTTTTCTACAGGTCCTGGGCACGTGCTGGTTATTGTGCTGTCTCAT
CATTTCGTCAAAAAATTCTGAGCCGCCACCATGAGCTCCCAAAGCCATCCTGATGGACTTTCTGGCCGAG
ACCAGCCAGTGGAGCTGCTGAATCCTGCCCGCGTGAACCACATGCCCAGCACGGTGGATGTGGCCACGGC
GCTGCCTCTGCAAGTGGCCCCCTCGGCAGTGCCCATGGACCTGCGCCTGGACCACCAGTTCTCACTGCCT
GTGGCAGAGCCGGCCCTGCGGGAGCAGCAGCTGCAGCAGGAGCTCCTGGCGCTCAAGCACAAGCAACAGA
TCCAGAGGCAGATCCTCATCGCTGAATTCCAGAGGCAGCACGAGCAGCTCTCCCGGCAGCACGAGGCGCA
GCTCCACGAGCACATCAAGCAACAACAGGAAATGCTAGCTATGAAACACCAGCAGGAGCAGCAACAACAG
GAAATGCTAGCTATGAAACACCAGCAGGAGCAGCAACTACAGGAAATGCTAGCTATGAAACACCAGCAGG
AGCAGCAACAACAGGAAATGCTAGCTATGAAACACCAGCAGGAGCAAGCAACAACAGGAAATGCTAGCTA
TGAAACACCAGCAGGAGCAGCAACAACAGGAAATGCTAGCTATGAAACACCAGCAGGAGCTGCTGGAACA
CCAGCGGAAGCTGGAGAGGCACCGCCAGGAGCAGGAGCTGGAGAAGCAGCACCGGGAGCATAAAGCTGCA
GCAGCTCAAGAACGAGGAGAAGGGCAAAGAGAGTGCCGTGGCCAGCACAGAAGTGAAGATGAAGTTACAA
TAATTTGTCCTCATAAAAAGAAGGCGCTGGCCCACCGGATCTGAACCACTGCATTTCCAGCGACCCTCGC
TACTGGTACGGGAAAACGCATCACAGCTCCTCTTGACCAGAGTTCTTCCACCCCAGAGCGGTAGTGTCGA
CTCCTATAGCCAACCCGGTCCTGGAATGTACGACGCCAAGATGACTTCCCTTCTTAGGAAACAGCTTCTG
AATCGAATTCTGAATACAGTCCAAGCTAAAGCAAAAAGTGCCGAAGAAACTGAGCATACCCCTGTTTACG
CAGGAAAGACGGGCCATGTTCACTGCTCTTAAAGGCGTGTCGATGAATGTCACAAGACTCCGGTAGTCAC
TACGTCTAGGTTCCGACCCACCACGCTACACGTCGACGTTCCCGGGAAAGGTATCGCCCGCCGTTCACAG
ACAATTCCCGTGCGAGAGAAACGTAAAT
