>Addgene plasmid #71402 | pCAG-HDAC4* | addgene partial sequence | sequence record 132469 | pCAG-F 5'-GCAACGTGCTGGTTATTGTG-3'
AGCCGCCACCATGAGCTCCCAAAGCCATCCAGATGGACTTTCTGGCCGAGACCAGCCAGTGGAGCTGCTG
AATCCTGCCCGCGTGAACCACATGCCCAGCACGGTGGATGTGGCCACGGCGCTGCCTCTGCAAGTGGCCC
CCTCGGCAGTGCCCATGGACCTGCGCCTGGACCACCAGTTCTCACTGCCTGTGGCAGAGCCGGCCCTGCG
GGAGCAGCAGCTGCAGCAGGAGCTCCTGGCGCTCAAGCAGAAGCAGCAGATCCAGAGGCAGATCCTCATC
GCTGAGTTCCAGAGGCAGCACGAGCAGCTCTCCCGGCAGCACGAGGCGCAGCTCCACGAGCACATCAAGC
AACAACAGGAAATGCTAGCTATGAAACACCAGCAGGAGCAGCAACAACAGGAAATGCTAGCTATGAAACA
CCAGCAGGAGCAGCAACAACAGGAAATGCTAGCTATGAAACACCAGCAGGAGCAGCAACAACAGGAAATG
CTAGCTATGAAACACCAGCAGGAGCAAGCAACAACAGGAAATGCTAGCTATGAAACACCAGCAGGAGCAG
CAACAACAGGAAATGCTAGCTATGAAACACCAGCAGGAGCTGCTGGAACACCAGCGGAAGCTGGAGAGGC
ACCGCCAGGAGCAGGAGCTGGAGAAGCAGCACCGGGAGCAGAAGCTGCAGCAGCTCAAGAACAAGGAGAA
GGGCAAAGAGAGTGCCGTGGCCAGCACAGAAGTGAAGATGAAGTTACAAGAATTTGTCCTCAATAA
