>Addgene plasmid #71402 | pCAG-HDAC4* | addgene partial sequence | sequence record 132473 | Bglob-pA-R 5'-ttttggcagagggaaaaaga-3'
CCTTCTGATAGGCAGCCTGCACCTGAGGAGTGCGGCCGCCTACAGGGGCGGCTCCTCTTCCATGGGCTCC
TCATCTGGTCTCTTTTCGGCGGGCTTCACGCCCACGGACAGCGAGGCCATGGCGGTGACCGTCTCGGCTT
CTTCGTTCTCGCAAGTCTGAGCCTCGATCAGAGAACGCCCCGCTGTGGAGGTTGTGCGCTGCAGGCAGCG
CCAGTACTTGCTGTGGATCTCCATGACTTTCTCCATGGAACGGACAGCGTTTGCATTGGGTCTTTGCTGT
AAAACCTTTTCTGGGAGAGGATCAAGCTCGTTTCCCAGCAAGGCAGAAACACATGCTTCCGAGGCGTCGC
AAATGGCGGTCAGGTCGTGGCCTCCCTCGAGGGCCAGGACAATCCGGCCGCCAGCCAGGCCCATCAGCTG
CTTCGTCAGGTACCCGAAGCATCTGGCGGAGAGGTTGTAGCCCCCAAGAGGGGTGGGGTGGCCCTCCACG
GCATCGAAGCCTGATGACACCAGCACCACATCCGGGGCAAACTCGCTGGCGATCGGCATGACCACCGTTC
TGAAGGCCGCCAAGTACTCAGCGTCTCC
