[The description below was written by a language model from this plasmid's Addgene catalogue record.]
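Description:
pCAG-HDAC4* is a mammalian expression plasmid built on the pCAGEN backbone (about 4.8 kb without insert). It carries a mutant human HDAC4 cDNA under control of the CAG promoter. CAG is a strong synthetic promoter that combines the CMV early enhancer with chicken β-actin promoter elements, and it is widely used for robust, broadly active expression in mammalian cells and tissues. In bacteria the plasmid is maintained at high copy and selected with ampicillin. The record gives no feature table, so the specific origin of replication, polyadenylation signal and any other backbone elements are not listed here.

The insert is roughly 3.4 kb, corresponds to the human HDAC4 reference transcript, and was cloned between EcoRI and NotI sites, both of which remain intact. The asterisk marks a defining mutation: an insertion after amino acid 126 shifts the reading frame and causes early termination. Although the cassette contains nearly full-length HDAC4 coding sequence, it is therefore expected to produce only a short N-terminal fragment of the protein, followed by whatever frameshifted residues precede the stop codon, and lacking the C-terminal deacetylase domain. No epitope tags or reporters are recorded.

The associated publication reports that a short N-terminal domain of HDAC4 preserves photoreceptors and restores visual function in retinitis pigmentosa. This suggests the construct was used to express a truncated HDAC4 and test the activity of the N-terminal region without the rest of the protein. The record itself states the purpose only as CAG-driven mammalian expression.
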