Addgene plasmid #71402: pCAG-HDAC4*
Purpose: CAG promoter, mammalian expression
Depositing lab: Bo Chen. Depositing organization: Yale University. Publication: A short N-terminal domain of HDAC4 preserves photoreceptors and restores visual function in retinitis pigmentosa. Guo X, Wang SB, Xu H, Ribic A, Mohns EJ, Zhou Y, Zhu X, Biederer T, Crair MC, Chen B. Nat Commun. 2015 Aug 14;6:8005. doi: 10.1038/ncomms9005. PubMed 26272629.
Backbone
  Vector backbone: pCAGEN
  Backbone manufacturer: Addgene plasmid #11160
  Backbone size w/o insert (bp): 4798
  Vector type: Mammalian Expression
Growth in bacteria
  Bacterial resistance: Ampicillin, 100 μg/mL
  Growth temperature: 37°C
  Growth strain: DH5alpha
  Copy number: High Copy
Gene/Insert
  Gene/Insert name: HDAC4*
  Species: H. sapiens (human)
  Insert size (bp): 3400
  Mutation: After aa126, insertion leads to reading frame shift and early termination.
  GenBank ID: NM_006037.3
  Entrez Gene: HDAC4 (a.k.a. AHO3, BDMR, HA6116, HD4, HDAC-4, HDAC-A, HDACA, NEDCHF, NEDCHID)
  Promoter: CAG
  Cloning method: Restriction Enzyme; 5′ cloning site EcoRI (not destroyed); 3′ cloning site NotI (not destroyed)
  Sequencing primers: 5′ pCAG-F
Terms and licenses: Academic/Nonprofit Terms; Industry Terms: Not Available to Industry
How to cite: pCAG-HDAC4* was a gift from Bo Chen (Addgene plasmid # 71402 ; http://n2t.net/addgene:71402 ; RRID:Addgene_71402)
